>Addgene plasmid #103497 | LSB-hsa-miR-376a-3p | depositor full sequence | sequence record 196041 | Full Sequence
AATTGAGGGGATAACGCAGGAAAGAACATGTGAGCAAAAGGCCAGCAAAAGGCCAGGAACCGTAAAAAGG
CCGCGTTGCTGGCGTTTTTCCATAGGCTCCGCCCCCCTGACGAGCATCACAAAAATCGACGCTCAAGTCA
GAGGTGGCGAAACCCGACAGGACTATAAAGATACCAGGCGTTTCCCCCTGGAAGCTCCCTCGTGCGCTCT
CCTGTTCCGACCCTGCCGCTTACCGGATACCTGTCCGCCTTTCTCCCTTCGGGAAGCGTGGCGCTTTCTC
ATAGCTCACGCTGTAGGTATCTCAGTTCGGTGTAGGTCGTTCGCTCCAAGCTGGGCTGTGTGCACGAACC
CCCCGTTCAGCCCGACCGCTGCGCCTTATCCGGTAACTATCGTCTTGAGTCCAACCCGGTAAGACACGAC
TTATCGCCACTGGCAGCAGCCACTGGTAACAGGATTAGCAGAGCGAGGTATGTAGGCGGTGCTACAGAGT
TCTTGAAGTGGTGGCCTAACTACGGCTACACTAGAAGAACAGTATTTGGTATCTGCGCTCTGCTGAAGCC
AGTTACCTTCGGAAAAAGAGTTGGTAGCTCTTGATCCGGCAAACAAACCACCGCTGGTAGCGGTGGTTTT
TTTGTTTGCAAGCAGCAGATTACGCGCAGAAAAAAAGGATCTCAAGAAGATCCTTTGATCTTTTCTACGG
GGTCTGACGCTCAGTGGAACGAAAACTCACGTTAAGGGATTTTGGTCATGAGATTATCAAAAAGGATCTT
CACCTAGATCCTTTTAAATTAAAAATGAAGTTTTAAATCAATCTAAAGTATATATGAGTAAACTTGGTCT
GACAGTTACCAATGCTTAATCAGTGAGGCACCTATCTCAGCGATCTGTCTATTTCGTTCATCCATAGTTG
CCTGACTCCCCGTCGTGTAGATAACTACGATACGGGAGGGCTTACCATCTGGCCCCAGTGCTGCAATGAT
ACCGCGAGAACCACGCTCACCGGCTCCAGATTTATCAGCAATAAACCAGCCAGCCGGAAGGGCCGAGCGC
AGAAGTGGTCCTGCAACTTTATCCGCCTCCATCCAGTCTATTAATTGTTGCCGGGAAGCTAGAGTAAGTA
GTTCGCCAGTTAATAGTTTGCGCAACGTTGTTGCCATTGCTACAGGCATCGTGGTGTCACGCTCGTCGTT
TGGTATGGCTTCATTCAGCTCCGGTTCCCAACGATCAAGGCGAGTTACATGATCCCCCATGTTGTGCAAA
AAAGCGGTTAGCTCCTTCGGTCCTCCGATCGTTGTCAGAAGTAAGTTGGCCGCAGTGTTATCACTCATGG
TTATGGCAGCACTGCATAATTCTCTTACTGTCATGCCATCCGTAAGATGCTTTTCTGTGACTGGTGAGTA
CTCAACCAAGTCATTCTGAGAATAGTGTATGCGGCGACCGAGTTGCTCTTGCCCGGCGTCAATACGGGAT
AATACCGCGCCACATAGCAGAACTTTAAAAGTGCTCATCATTGGAAAACGTTCTTCGGGGCGAAAACTCT
CAAGGATCTTACCGCTGTTGAGATCCAGTTCGATGTAACCCACTCGTGCACCCAACTGATCTTCAGCATC
TTTTACTTTCACCAGCGTTTCTGGGTGAGCAAAAACAGGAAGGCAAAATGCCGCAAAAAAGGGAATAAGG
GCGACACGGAAATGTTGAATACTCATACTCTTCCTTTTTCAATATTATTGAAGCATTTATCAGGGTTATT
GTCTCATGAGCGGATACATATTTGAATGTAGCTCCGAATTTCTCGAGGGCTTGTCGACGACGGCGGTCTC
CGTCGTCAGGATCATGAATTCGACCCGCCTGCCACCATGACCGAGTACAAGCCCACGGTGCGCCTCGCCA
CCCGCGACGACGTCCCCCGGGCCGTACGCACCCTCGCCGCCGCGTTCGCCGACTACCCCGCCACGCGCCA
CACCGTCGACCCGGACCGCCACATCGAGCGGGTCACCGAGCTGCAAGAACTCTTCCTCACGCGCGTCGGG
CTCGACATCGGCAAGGTGTGGGTCGCGGACGACGGCGCCGCGGTGGCGGTCTGGACCACGCCGGAGAGCG
TCGAAGCGGGGGCGGTGTTCGCCGAGATCGGCCCGCGCATGGCCGAGTTGAGCGGTTCCCGGCTGGCCGC
GCAGCAACAGATGGAAGGCCTCCTGGCGCCGCACCGGCCCAAGGAGCCCGCGTGGTTCCTGGCCACCGTC
GGCGTCTCGCCCGACCACCAGGGCAAGGGTCTGGGCAGCGCCGTCGTGCTCCCCGGAGTGGAGGCGGCCG
AGCGCGCCGGGGTGCCCGCCTTCCTGGAGACATCCGCGCCCCGCAACCTCCCCTTCTACGAGCGGCTCGG
CTTCACCGTCACCGCCGACGTCGAGGTGCCCGAAGGACCGCGCACCTGGTGCATGACCCGCAAGCCCGGT
GCCTGATACGCGTGAATTCACTCCTCAGGTGCAGGCTGCCTATCAGAAGGTGGTGGCTGGTGTGGCCAAT
GCCCTGGCTCACAAATACCACTGAGATCTTTTTCCCTCTGCCAAAAATTATGGGGACATCATGAAGCCCC
TTGAGCATCTGACTTCTGGCTAATAAAGGAAATTTATTTTCATTGCAATAGTGTGTTGGAATTTTTTGTG
TCTCTCACTCGGAAGGACATATGGGAGGGCAAATCATTTAAAACATCAGAATGAGTATTTGGTTTAGAGT
TTGGCAACATATGCCCATATGCTGGCTGCCATGAACAAAGGTTGGCTATAAAGAGGTCATCAGTATATGA
AACAGCCCCCTGCTGTCCATTCCTTATTCCATAGAAAAGCCTTGACTTGAGGTTAGATTTTTTTTATATT
TTGTTTTGTGTTATTTTTTTCTTTAACATCCCTAAAATTTTCCTTACATGTTTTACTAGCCAGATTTTTC
CTCCTCTCCTGACTACTCCCAGTCATAGCTGTCCCTCTTCTCTTATGGAGATCCCTCGACCTGCAGCCCA
AGCTTGAATTCTCTAGAATTACCCTGTTATCCCTATGCTTGGTTTACCGAGCTCTTATTGGTTTTCAAAC
TTCATTGACTGTGCCCAACGCGCCTGGGAGCTCACGGGGACAGCCCCCCCCCAAAGCCCCCAGGGATGTA
ATTACGTCCCTCCCCCGCTAGGGGGCAGCAGCGAGCCGCCCGGGGCTCCGCTCCGGTCCGGCGCTCCCCC
CGCATCCCCGAGCCGGCAGCGTGCGGGGACAGCCCGGGCACGGGGAAGGTGGCACGGGATCGCTTTCCTC
TGAACGCTTCTCGCTGCTCTTTGAGCCTGCAGACACCTGGGGGGATACGGGGAAAAAGCTAGGCTGAAAG
ACCGGTTCTTAGAATGACACGCGCCTGGGAGCTCACGGGGACAGCCCCCCCCCAAAGCCCCCAGGGATGT
AATTACGTCCCTCCCCCGCTAGGGGGCAGCAGCGAGCCGCCCGGGGCTCCGCTCCGGTCCGGCGCTCCCC
CCGCATCCCCGAGCCGGCAGCGTGCGGGGACAGCCCGGGCACGGGGAAGGTGGCACGGGATCGCTTTCCT
CTGAACGCTTCTCGCTGCTCTTTGAGCCTGCAGACACCTGGGGGGATACGGGGAAAAAGCTAACTTCTGA
GACGACAACTTTGTATAGAAAAGTTGGCTCCGAATTCGCCCTTGACAGCAGAGATCCAGTTTGGTTAATT
AATTGGCTCCGGTGCCCGTCAGTGGGCAGAGCGCACATCGCCCACAGTCCCCGAGAAGTTGTGGGGAGGG
GTCGGCAATTGAACCGGTGCCTAGAGAAGGTGGCGCGGGGTAAACTGGGAAAGTGATGTCGTGTACTGGC
TCCGCCTTTTTCCCGAGGGTGGGGGAGAACCGTATATAAGTGCAGTAGTCGCCGTGAACGTTCTTTTTCG
CAACGGGTTTGCCGCCAGAACACAGGTAAGTGCCGTGTGTGGTTCCCGCGGGCCTGGCCTCTTTACGGGT
TATGGCCCTTGCGTGCCTTGAATTACTTCCACCTGGCTGCAGTACGTGATTCTTGATCCCGAGCTTCGGG
TTGGAAGTGGGTGGGAGAGTTCGAGGCCTTGCGCTTAAGGAGCCCCTTCGCCTCGTGCTTGAGTTGAGGC
CTGGCCTGGGCGCTGGGGCCGCCGCGTGCGAATCTGGTGGCACCTTCGCGCCTGTCTCGCTGCTTTCGAT
AAGTCTCTAGCCATTTAAAATTTTTGATGACCTGCTGCGACGCTTTTTTTCTGGCAAGATAGTCTTGTAA
ATGCGGGCCAAGATCTGCACACTGGTATTTCGGTTTTTGGGGCCGCGGGCGGCGACGGGGCCCGTGCGTC
CCAGCGCACATGTTCGGCGAGGCGGGGCCTGCGAGCGCGGCCACCGAGAATCGGACGGGGGTAGTCTCAA
GCTGGCCGGCCTGCTCTGGTGCCTGGCCTCGCGCCGCCGTGTATCGCCCCGCCCTGGGCGGCAAGGCTGG
CCCGGTCGGCACCAGTTGCGTGAGCGGAAAGATGGCCGCTTCCCGGCCCTGCTGCAGGGAGCTCAAAATG
GAGGACGCGGCGCTCGGGAGAGCGGGCGGGTGAGTCACCCACACAAAGGAAAAGGGCCTTTCCGTCCTCA
GCCGTCGCTTCATGTGACTCCACGGAGTACCGGGCGCCGTCCAGGCACCTCGATTAGTTCTCGAGCTTTT
GGAGTACGTCGTCTTTAGGTTGGGGGGAGGGGTTTTATGCGATGGAGTTTCCCCACACTGAGTGGGTGGA
GACTGAAGTTAGGCCAGCTTGGCACTTGATGTAATTCTCCTTGGAATTTGCCCTTTTTGAGTTTGGATCT
TGGTTCATTCTCAAGCCTCAGACAGTGGTTCAAAGTTTTTTTCTTCCATTTCAGGTGTCGTGAGAAGGGC
GAATTCGACCCAAGTTTGTACAAAAAAGCAGGCTGGATCCAGGTGCCACCATGGTGAGCGAGCTGATTAA
GGAGAACATGCACATGAAGCTGTACATGGAGGGCACCGTGAACAACCACCACTTCAAGTGCACATCCGAG
GGCGAAGGCAAGCCCTACGAGGGCACCCAGACCATGAGAATCAAGGCGGTCGAGGGCGGCCCTCTCCCCT
TCGCCTTCGACATCCTGGCTACCAGCTTCATGTACGGCAGCAAAACCTTCATCAACCACACCCAGGGCAT
CCCCGACTTCTTTAAGCAGTCCTTCCCCGAGGGCTTCACATGGGAGAGAGTCACCACATACGAAGATGGG
GGCGTGCTGACCGCTACCCAGGACACCAGCCTCCAGGACGGCTGCCTCATCTACAACGTCAAGATCAGAG
GGGTGAACTTCCCATCCAACGGCCCTGTGATGCAGAAGAAAACACTCGGCTGGGAGGCCTCCACCGAGAC
ACTGTACCCCGCTGACGGCGGCCTGGAAGGCAGAGCCGACATGGCCCTGAAGCTCGTGGGCGGGGGCCAC
CTGATCTGCAACCTTAAGACCACATACAGATCCAAGAAACCCGCTAAGAACCTCAAGATGCCCGGCGTCT
ACTATGTGGACAGGAGACTGGAAAGAATCAAGGAGGCCGACAAAGAGACATACGTCGAGCAGCACGAGGT
GGCTGTGGCCAGATACTGCGACCTCCCTAGCAAACTGGGGCACAAACTTAATTGAGAATTCTACCACCCA
GCTTTCTTGTACAAAGTGGTACGTCTCAAGACCAGAGGTCTCTGCTTAAGGACTTACGTGGATTTTCCTC
TATGATACGTGGATTTTCCTCTATGATACGTGGATTTTCCTCTATGATACGTGGATTTTCCTCTATGATC
AACCAGAAGAGACCTGTGCTTCACTCCTCAGGTGCAGGCTGCCTATCAGAAGGTGGTGGCTGGTGTGGCC
AATGCCCTGGCTCACAAATACCACTGAGATCTTTTTCCCTCTGCCAAAAATTATGGGGACATCATGAAGC
CCCTTGAGCATCTGACTTCTGGCTAATAAAGGAAATTTATTTTCATTGCAATAGTGTGTTGGAATTTTTT
GTGTCTCTCACTCGGAAGGACATATGGGAGGGCAAATCATTTAAAACATCAGAATGAGTATTTGGTTTAG
AGTTTGGCAACATATGCCCATATGCTGGCTGCCATGAACAAAGGTTGGCTATAAAGAGGTCATCAGTATA
TGAAACAGCCCCCTGCTGTCCATTCCTTATTCCATAGAAAAGCCTTGACTTGAGGTTAGATTTTTTTTAT
ATTTTGTTTTGTGTTATTTTTTTCTTTAACATCCCTAAAATTTTCCTTACATGTTTTACTAGCCAGATTT
TTCCTCCTCTCCTGACTACTCCCAGTCATAGCTGTCCCTCTTCTCTTATGGAGATCCCGAGCGGTGCGTT
TTTATGCTTGTAGTATTGTATAATGTTTTTAAGATCCAAGCTTCTGACCTCTTCTCTTCCTCCCACAGGG
CCTCGAGACAATTGCATCGATGGTACCAGTGAAAGTCTGCAATGAATTCGAGTTGGCGCGCCTGTCATTC
TAAATCTCTCTTTCAGCCTAAAGCTTTTTCCCCGTATCCCCCCAGGTGTCTGCAGGCTCAAAGAGCAGCG
AGAAGCGTTCAGAGGAAAGCGATCCCGTGCCACCTTCCCCGTGCCCGGGCTGTCCCCGCACGCTGCCGGC
TCGGGGATGCGGGGGGAGCGCCGGACCGGAGCGGAGCCCCGGGCGGCTCGCTGCTGCCCCCTAGCGGGGG
AGGGACGTAATTACATCCCTGGGGGCTTTGGGAGGGGGCTGTCCCCGTGAGCTCCCAGGCGCGCCTGTCA
TTCTAAATCTCTCTTTCAGCCTAAAGCTTTTTCCCCGTATCCCCCCAGGTGTCTGCAGGCTCAAAGAGCA
GCGAGAAGCGTTCAGAGGAAAGCGATCCCGTGCCACCTTCCCCGTGCCCGGGCTGTCCCCGCACGCTGCC
GGCTCGGGGATGCGGGGGGAGCGCCGGACCGGAGCGGAGCCCCGGGCGGCTCGCTGCTGCCCCCTAGCGG
GGGAGGGACGTAATTACATCCCTGGGGGCTTTGGGGGGGGGCTGTCCCCGTGAGCTCCCAGGCGCGCCAA
CTCGGTACCGTATCGATGTCGACGTTAACGCTAGTGATATCAACTTTGTATAGAAAAGTTGGCTCCGAAT
TCGCCCTTGACAGCAGAGATCCAGTTTGGTTAATTAATTGGCTCCGGTGCCCGTCAGTGGGCAGAGCGCA
CATCGCCCACAGTCCCCGAGAAGTTGTGGGGAGGGGTCGGCAATTGAACCGGTGCCTAGAGAAGGTGGCG
CGGGGTAAACTGGGAAAGTGATGTCGTGTACTGGCTCCGCCTTTTTCCCGAGGGTGGGGGAGAACCGTAT
ATAAGTGCAGTAGTCGCCGTGAACGTTCTTTTTCGCAACGGGTTTGCCGCCAGAACACAGGTAAGTGCCG
TGTGTGGTTCCCGCGGGCCTGGCCTCTTTACGGGTTATGGCCCTTGCGTGCCTTGAATTACTTCCACCTG
GCTGCAGTACGTGATTCTTGATCCCGAGCTTCGGGTTGGAAGTGGGTGGGAGAGTTCGAGGCCTTGCGCT
TAAGGAGCCCCTTCGCCTCGTGCTTGAGTTGAGGCCTGGCCTGGGCGCTGGGGCCGCCGCGTGCGAATCT
GGTGGCACCTTCGCGCCTGTCTCGCTGCTTTCGATAAGTCTCTAGCCATTTAAAATTTTTGATGACCTGC
TGCGACGCTTTTTTTCTGGCAAGATAGTCTTGTAAATGCGGGCCAAGATCTGCACACTGGTATTTCGGTT
TTTGGGGCCGCGGGCGGCGACGGGGCCCGTGCGTCCCAGCGCACATGTTCGGCGAGGCGGGGCCTGCGAG
CGCGGCCACCGAGAATCGGACGGGGGTAGTCTCAAGCTGGCCGGCCTGCTCTGGTGCCTGGCCTCGCGCC
GCCGTGTATCGCCCCGCCCTGGGCGGCAAGGCTGGCCCGGTCGGCACCAGTTGCGTGAGCGGAAAGATGG
CCGCTTCCCGGCCCTGCTGCAGGGAGCTCAAAATGGAGGACGCGGCGCTCGGGAGAGCGGGCGGGTGAGT
CACCCACACAAAGGAAAAGGGCCTTTCCGTCCTCAGCCGTCGCTTCATGTGACTCCACGGAGTACCGGGC
GCCGTCCAGGCACCTCGATTAGTTCTCGAGCTTTTGGAGTACGTCGTCTTTAGGTTGGGGGGAGGGGTTT
TATGCGATGGAGTTTCCCCACACTGAGTGGGTGGAGACTGAAGTTAGGCCAGCTTGGCACTTGATGTAAT
TCTCCTTGGAATTTGCCCTTTTTGAGTTTGGATCTTGGTTCATTCTCAAGCCTCAGACAGTGGTTCAAAG
TTTTTTTCTTCCATTTCAGGTGTCGTGAGAAGGGCGAATTCGACCCAAGTTTGTACAAAAAAGCAGGCTC
GCCACCATGGTGAGCAAGGGCGAGGAGCTGTTCACCGGGGTGGTGCCCATCCTGGTCGAGCTGGACGGCG
ACGTAAACGGCCACAAGTTCAGCGTGAGGGGCGAGGGCGAGGGCGATGCCACCAACGGCAAGCTGACCCT
GAAGTTCATCTGCACCACCGGCAAGCTGCCCGTGCCCTGGCCCACCCTCGTGACCACCCTGAGCCACGGC
GTGCAGTGCTTCGCCCGCTACCCCGACCACATGAAGCAGCACGACTTCTTCAAGTCCGCCATGCCCGAAG
GCTACGTCCAGGAGCGCACCATCTTCTTCAAGGACGACGGCACCTACAAGACCCGCGCCGAGGTGAAGTT
CGAGGGCGACACCCTAGTGAACCGCATCGAGCTGAAGGGCGTCGACTTCAAGGAGGACGGCAACATCCTG
GGGCACAAGCTGGAGTACAACTTCAACAGCCACAACATCTATATCATGGCCGTCAAGCAGAAGAACGGCA
TCAAGGTGAACTTCAAGATCCGCCACAACGTGGAGGACGGCAGCGTGCAGCTCGCCGACCACTACCAGCA
GAACACCCCCATCGGCGACGGCCCCGTGCTGCTGCCCGACAGCCACTACCTGAGCACCCAGTCCGTGCTG
AGCAAAGACCCCAACGAGAAGCGCGATCACATGGTCCTGCTGGAGTTCCGCACCGCCGCCGGGATCACTC
TCGGCATGGACGAGCTGTACAAGTAATACCACCCAGCTTTCTTGTACAAAGTGGTACGCGTGAATTCACT
CCTCAGGTGCAGGCTGCCTATCAGAAGGTGGTGGCTGGTGTGGCCAATGCCCTGGCTCACAAATACCACT
GAGATCTTTTTCCCTCTGCCAAAAATTATGGGGACATCATGAAGCCCCTTGAGCATCTGACTTCTGGCTA
ATAAAGGAAATTTATTTTCATTGCAATAGTGTGTTGGAATTTTTTGTGTCTCTCACTCGGAAGGACATAT
GGGAGGGCAAATCATTTAAAACATCAGAATGAGTATTTGGTTTAGAGTTTGGCAACATATGCCCATATGC
TGGCTGCCATGAACAAAGGTTGGCTATAAAGAGGTCATCAGTATATGAAACAGCCCCCTGCTGTCCATTC
CTTATTCCATAGAAAAGCCTTGACTTGAGGTTAGATTTTTTTTATATTTTGTTTTGTGTTATTTTTTTCT
TTAACATCCCTAAAATTTTCCTTACATGTTTTACTAGCCAGATTTTTCCTCCTCTCCTGACTACTCCCAG
TCATAGCTGTCCCTCTTCTCTTATGGAGATCCCTCGACCTGCAGCCCAAGCTTGGCGTAATCATGGTCAT
AGCTGTTTCCTGTGTGAAATTGTTATCCGCTCACAATTCCACACAACATACGAGCCGGAAGCATAAAGTG
TAAAGCCTGGGGTGCCTAATGAGTGAGCTAACTCACATTAATTGCGTTGCGCTCACTGCCCGCTTTCCAG
TCGGGAAACCTGTCGTGCCAGCGGATCGACAGTACTAAGCTTGGTCTAATACCCAATCTCTCGTCTTATC
CAGATGTTTTATACGCCTCTGGCCCGTGTCTCAAAATCTCTGATGTTACATTGCACAAGATAAAATAATA
TCATCATGAACAATAAAACTGTCTGCTTACATAAACAGTAATACAAGGGGTGTTATGAGCCATATTCAAC
GGGAAACGTCGAGGCCGCGATTAAATTCCAACATGGATGCTGATTTATATGGGTATAAATGGGCTCGCGA
TAATGTCGGGCAATCAGGTGCGACAATCTATCGCTTGTATGGGAAGCCCGATGCGCCAGAGTTGTTTCTG
AAACATGGCAAAGGTAGCGTTGCCAATGATGTTACAGATGAGATGGTCAGACTAAACTGGCTGACGGAAT
TTATGCCTCTTCCGACCATCAAGCATTTTATCCGTACTCCTGATGATGCATGGTTACTCACCACTGCGAT
CCCCGGAAAAACAGCATTCCAGGTATTAGAAGAATATCCTGATTCAGGTGAAAATATTGTTGATGCGCTG
GCAGTGTTCCTGCGCCGGTTGCATTCGATTCCTGTTTGTAATTGTCCTTTTAACAGCGATCGCGTATTTC
GTCTCGCTCAGGCGCAATCACGAATGAATAACGGTTTGGTTGATGCGAGTGATTTTGATGACGAGCGTAA
TGGCTGGCCTGTTGAACAAGTCTGGAAAGAAATGCATAAACTTTTGCCATTCTCACCGGATTCAGTCGTC
ACTCATGGTGATTTCTCACTTGATAACCTTATTTTTGACGAGGGGAAATTAATAGGTTGTATTGATGTTG
GACGAGTCGGAATCGCAGACCGATACCAGGATCTTGCCATCCTATGGAACTGCCTCGGTGAGTTTTCTCC
TTCATTACAGAAACGGCTTTTTCAAAAATATGGTATTGATAATCCTGATATGAATAAATTGCAGTTTCAT
TTGATGCTCGATGAGTTTTTCTAATCAGAATTGGTTAATTGGTTGTAACACTGGCAGAGCATTACGCTGA
CTTGACGGGACGGCGCAAGCTCATGACCAAAATCCCTTAACGTGAGTTACGCGTCGTTCCACTGAGCGTC
AGAGGTATCACTAGTATTACAGAGGTAAGTTATAACAGTCGCCTAACCC
Features (pLannotate 1.2.2; 28 found; start..end, strand, type, name):
     87..675     -  rep_origin     ori: high-copy-number ColE1/pMB1/pBR322/pUC origin of replication
    846..1706    -  CDS            AmpR: β-lactamase; bla; confers resistance to ampicillin, carbenicillin, and related antibiotics
   1707..1778    -  promoter       AmpR promoter: bla
   1857..2456    +  CDS            PuroR: puromycin N-acetyltransferase; pac from Streptomyces alboniger; confers resistance to puromycin
   2461..2541    +  CDS            HBB (fragment): HBB_PONPY - Experimental evidence at transcript level: Swiss-Prot protein existence level 2. Involved in oxygen transport from the lung to the various peripheral tissues. From Pongo pygmaeus (Bornean orangutan).
   2612..2667    +  polyA_signal   β-globin poly(A) signal: rabbit β-globin polyadenylation signal (Gil and Proudfoot, 1987)
   3646..3666    +  protein_bind   attB4: mutant version of attB; core recombination site for the Gateway® BP reaction BP Clonase™
   3734..3945    +  promoter       EF-1α core promoter: core promoter for human elongation factor EF-1α
   3946..4884    +  intron         EF-1α intron A: intron upstream of the start codon of human EF-1α
   4911..4931    +  protein_bind   attB1: mutant version of attB; core recombination site for the Gateway® BP reaction BP Clonase™
   4951..5646    +  CDS            mKate2: mKate2 is a basic (constitutively fluorescent) red fluorescent protein published in 2009, derived from Entacmaea quadricolor. It is reported to be a rapidly-maturing monomer with moderate acid sensitivity.
   5666..5690    -  protein_bind   attB2: mutant version of attB; recombination site for the Gateway® BP reaction BP Clonase™
   5830..5904    +  CDS            HBB (fragment): HBB_PONPY - Experimental evidence at transcript level: Swiss-Prot protein existence level 2. Involved in oxygen transport from the lung to the various peripheral tissues. From Pongo pygmaeus (Bornean orangutan).
   5975..6030    +  polyA_signal   β-globin poly(A) signal: rabbit β-globin polyadenylation signal (Gil and Proudfoot, 1987)
   6414..6439    +  misc_feature   SA: splice acceptor site
   7111..7131    +  protein_bind   attB4: mutant version of attB; core recombination site for the Gateway® BP reaction BP Clonase™
   7199..7410    +  promoter       EF-1α core promoter: core promoter for human elongation factor EF-1α
   7411..8349    +  intron         EF-1α intron A: intron upstream of the start codon of human EF-1α
   8376..8396    +  protein_bind   attB1: mutant version of attB; core recombination site for the Gateway® BP reaction BP Clonase™
   8407..9123    +  CDS            EBFP2: EBFP2 is a basic (constitutively fluorescent) blue fluorescent protein published in 2007, derived from Aequorea victoria. It is reported to be a rapidly-maturing monomer with moderate acid sensitivity.
   9131..9155    -  protein_bind   attB2: mutant version of attB; recombination site for the Gateway® BP reaction BP Clonase™
   9159..9239    +  CDS            HBB (fragment): HBB_PONPY - Experimental evidence at transcript level: Swiss-Prot protein existence level 2. Involved in oxygen transport from the lung to the various peripheral tissues. From Pongo pygmaeus (Bornean orangutan).
   9310..9365    +  polyA_signal   β-globin poly(A) signal: rabbit β-globin polyadenylation signal (Gil and Proudfoot, 1987)
   9748..9770    -  protein_bind   lac operator (fragment): The lac repressor binds to the lac operator to inhibit transcription in E. coli. This inhibition can be relieved by adding lactose or isopropyl-β-D-thiogalactopyranoside (IPTG). lac repressor encoded by lacI
   9774..9804    -  promoter       lac promoter: promoter for the E. coli lac operon
   9819..9840    -  protein_bind   CAP binding site: CAP binding activates transcription in the presence of cAMP. E. coli catabolite activator protein
   9853..9892    -  CDS            lacI (fragment): lac repressor; lacI; The lac repressor binds to the lac operator to inhibit transcription in E. coli. This inhibition can be relieved by adding lactose or isopropyl-β-D-thiogalactopyranoside (IPTG).
  10065..10874   +  CDS            KanR: aminoglycoside phosphotransferase; aph(3')-Ia; confers resistance to kanamycin in bacteria or G418 (Geneticin®) in eukaryotes
