[The description below was written by a language model from this plasmid's Addgene catalogue record and pLannotate feature annotations shown in this document.]
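Description:
LSB-hsa-miR-376a-3p is a mammalian expression and synthetic-biology plasmid of about 11 kb, built on the Low Sensor Backbone (LSB) and designed to report the activity of the human microRNA miR-376a-3p by fluorescence. It is propagated in E. coli from a high-copy ColE1/pUC-type origin and carries both a β-lactamase gene (ampicillin) and an aph(3')-Ia gene (kanamycin), with dual selection listed in the record. A puromycin N-acetyltransferase coding sequence followed by a rabbit β-globin polyadenylation signal is also present for selection in mammalian cells, although no dedicated mammalian promoter for it is annotated in the feature table.

The payload consists of two parallel transcription units with the same architecture: an EF-1α core promoter with its intron A, a fluorescent protein coding sequence flanked by Gateway attB scars (attB4, attB1, attB2), and a β-globin 3' region with poly(A) signal. One unit expresses the red protein mKate2 and the other the blue protein EBFP2. According to the record, the miR-376a-3p target site lies in the 3' UTR of mKate2; it is not separately annotated, but a gap between attB2 and the β-globin sequence downstream of mKate2 would be consistent with this placement. When the miRNA is active in transfected cells, it represses mKate2, while EBFP2 is unaffected and serves as an internal normaliser for delivery and expression, so the mKate2-to-EBFP2 ratio measures miRNA activity.

The depositor notes that the repeated poly(A) elements make the plasmid inherently unstable. They also report small sequence discrepancies flanking the puromycin gene in the physical plasmid that do not impair puromycin selection.
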