Addgene plasmid #103497: LSB-hsa-miR-376a-3p
Purpose: Used to sense miRNA activity using fluorescence based tools. hsa-miR-376a-3p target in 3' UTR of of mKate. miRNA activity can be measured by the repression of mKate2 relative to EBFP2 fluorescent proteins . Plasmid is inherently unstable; please see Depositor Comments
Depositing lab: Ron Weiss. Depositing organization: Massachusetts Institute of Technology. Publication: A mixed antagonistic/synergistic miRNA repression model enables accurate predictions of multi-input miRNA sensor activity. Gam JJ, Babb J, Weiss R. Nat Commun. 2018 Jun 22;9(1):2430. doi: 10.1038/s41467-018-04575-0. PubMed 29934631.
Backbone
  Vector backbone: Low Sensor Backbone (LSB)
  Vector type: Mammalian Expression, Synthetic Biology
Growth in bacteria
  Bacterial resistance: Ampicillin and Kanamycin, 100 & 50 μg/mL
  Growth temperature: 30°C
  Growth strain: NEB Stable
  Copy number: High Copy
Gene/Insert
  Gene/Insert name: hsa-miR-376a-3p target
  Species: H. sapiens (human)
  Entrez Gene: MIR376A2 (a.k.a. MIR376A-2, MIRN376A-2, MIRN376A2, mir-376a-2)
  Promoter: EF-1a
  Cloning method: Gibson Cloning
Terms and licenses: Academic/Nonprofit Terms; Industry Terms: Not Available to Industry
Depositor comments: Please note that this plasmid is inherently unstable due to a repeating poly A element. We recommend performing a diagnostic digest on multiple colonies upon receipt. The depositors would like to note the presence of several discrepancies between the depositor sequence and physical plasmid sequence. In particular, the sequences upstream and downstream of the puromycin coding region have 10 bp insertions which do not affect the ability to perform puromycin selection. The sequences for those regions within the physical plasmids are as follows: Upstream of Puro: GAATTCGACCGCCTGTCTCAAGGTGCCACC; Downstream of Puro: GCTTTGAGACTACGCGTGAATTCACTCCTC.
How to cite: LSB-hsa-miR-376a-3p was a gift from Ron Weiss (Addgene plasmid # 103497 ; http://n2t.net/addgene:103497 ; RRID:Addgene_103497)
