>Addgene plasmid #103497 | LSB-hsa-miR-376a-3p | depositor partial sequence | sequence record 196042 | hsa-miR-376a-3p target
ACGTGGATTTTCCTCTATGAT
