>Addgene plasmid #103497 | LSB-hsa-miR-376a-3p | addgene partial sequence | sequence record 271387 | mKate2-F 5'-ACCCGCTAAGAACCTCAAGA-3'
ATCAAGGAGGCCGACAAAGAGACATACGTCGAGCAGCACGAGGTGGCTGTGGCCAGATACTGCGACCTCC
CTAGCAAACTGGGGCACAAACTTAATTGAGAATTCTACCACCCAGCTTTCTTGTACAAAGTGGTACGTCT
CAAGACCAGAGGTCTCTGCTTAAGGACTTACGTGGATTTTCCTCTATGATACGTGGATTTTCCTCTATGA
TACGTGGATTTTCCTCTATGATACGTGGATTTTCCTCTATGATCAACCAGAAGAGACCTGTGCTTCACTC
CTCAGGTGCAGGCTGCCTATCAGAAGGTGGTGGCTGGTGTGGCCAATGCCCTGGCTCACAAATACCACTG
AGATCTTTTTCCCTCTGCCAAAAATTATGGGGACATCATGAAGCCCCTTGAGCATCTGACTTCTGGCTAA
TAAAGGAAATTTATTTTCATTGCAATAGTGTGTTGGAATTTTTTGTGTCTCTCACTCGGAAGGACATATG
GGAGGGCAAATCATTTAAAACATCAGAATGAGTATTTGGTTTAGAGTTTGGCAACATATGCCCATA
